Addgene plasmid #27863: pUT1767-HQ858781
Depositing lab: John Gray & Erich Grotewold. Depositing organization: University of Toledo. Publication: The Maize TFome--development of a transcription factor open reading frame collection for functional genomics. Burdo B, Gray J, Goetting-Minesky MP, Wittler B, Hunt M, Li T, Velliquette D, Thomas J, Gentzel I, dos Santos Brito M, Mejia-Guerra MK, Connolly LN, Qaisi D, Li W, Casas MI, Doseff AI, Grotewold E. Plant J. 2014 Oct;80(2):356-66. doi: 10.1111/tpj.12623. Epub 2014 Aug 26. PubMed 25053252.
Backbone
  Vector backbone: pENTR/SD
  Backbone manufacturer: Invitrogen
  Backbone size w/o insert (bp): 2601
  Vector type: Entry vector
Growth in bacteria
  Bacterial resistance: Kanamycin, 50 μg/mL
  Growth temperature: 37°C
  Growth strain: DH5alpha
  Growth instructions: E. coli TOP10
  Copy number: Low Copy
Gene/Insert
  Gene/Insert name: SRS transcription factor from DR814171
  Species: Zea mays
  Insert size (bp): 1035
  GenBank ID: HQ858781
  Cloning method: Restriction Enzyme
  Sequencing primers: 5′ M13 For; 3′ M13 Rev
Terms and licenses: Academic/Nonprofit Terms; Industry Terms: Not Available to Industry
Depositor comments: This CDS was amplified using PCR from a full length cDNA template from the Maize Full-length cDNA Project (www.maizecdna.org) and the PCR product included the stop codon. The PCR product was cloned into a Gateway pENTR/SD vector. Further information on this gene may be obtained at www.grassius.org using the GenBank number. (The second half of the plasmid name is the GenBank Number for the sequence of the insert)
How to cite: pUT1767-HQ858781 was a gift from John Gray & Erich Grotewold (Addgene plasmid # 27863 ; http://n2t.net/addgene:27863 ; RRID:Addgene_27863)
