[The description below was written by a language model from this plasmid's Addgene catalogue record and pLannotate feature annotations shown in this document.]
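Description:
pUT1767-HQ858781 is a Gateway entry clone built on the Invitrogen pENTR/SD backbone and carrying the coding sequence of a maize (Zea mays) SRS-family transcription factor. It belongs to the Maize TFome, a collection of transcription factor open reading frames assembled for functional genomics. The plasmid is propagated in E. coli under kanamycin selection (KanR, an aminoglycoside phosphotransferase). Replication is from a ColE1/pUC-type origin; the catalogue lists the plasmid as low copy, whereas the annotation describes this origin as high-copy-number. The full depositor sequence is 3,636 nt, consistent with the 2,601 bp backbone plus a 1,035 bp insert.

The insert was PCR-amplified from a full-length cDNA clone, with its native stop codon retained, so it is suited to native or N-terminally tagged expression rather than C-terminal fusions. It lies between attL1 and attL2, the sites that allow LR Clonase-mediated transfer into any attR-containing destination vector. Just downstream of attL1 is the T7 gene 10 ribosome binding site characteristic of the SD version of the backbone, which can support bacterial translation after transfer into a prokaryotic expression vector. Part of the insert is annotated by similarity to Arabidopsis SRS2/STY2, a SHI-related activator involved in auxin homeostasis and in gynoecium, stamen and leaf development, which agrees with the SRS family assignment. The short 9xHis and chicken β-actin promoter fragments annotated within the insert are probably chance matches to the coding sequence rather than functional parts.

The entry vector has no promoter driving the insert. rrnB T1 and T2 terminators lie upstream of the cassette, and a T7 promoter sits just outside attL2, pointing back towards the insert. The small lacI and lacZα fragments appear to be backbone remnants.
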