Features (pLannotate 1.2.2; 13 found; start..end, strand, type, name):
      1..100     +  protein_bind   attL1: mutant version of attL; recombination site for the Gateway® LR reaction LR Clonase™
    112..132     +  RBS            RBS: efficient ribosome binding site from bacteriophage T7 gene 10 (Olins and Rangwala, 1989)
    181..201     +  CDS            9xHis (fragment): 9xHis affinity tag
    204..222     -  promoter       chicken β-actin promoter (fragment): contains a 21-bp deletion relative to the standard chicken β-actin promoter
    442..963     +  CDS            SRS2 (fragment): SRS2_ARATH - Also known as STY2. Experimental evidence at protein level: Swiss-Prot protein existence level 1. Transcription activator that binds DNA on 5'-ACTCTAC-3' and promotes auxin homeostasis-regulating gene expression (e.g. YUC genes), as well as genes affecting stamen development, cell expansion and timing of flowering. Synergistically with other SHI-related proteins, regulates gynoecium, stamen and leaf development in a dose-dependent manner, controlling apical-basal patterning. Promotes style and stigma formation, and influence vascular development during gynoecium development. May a
   1193..1292    -  protein_bind   attL2: mutant version of attL; recombination site for the Gateway® LR reaction LR Clonase™
   1310..1328    -  promoter       T7 promoter: promoter for bacteriophage T7 RNA polymerase
   1462..2271    +  CDS            KanR: aminoglycoside phosphotransferase; aph(3')-Ia; confers resistance to kanamycin in bacteria or G418 (Geneticin®) in eukaryotes
   2418..3006    +  rep_origin     ori: high-copy-number ColE1/pMB1/pBR322/pUC origin of replication
   3189..3281    +  CDS            lacI (fragment): lac repressor; lacI; The lac repressor binds to the lac operator to inhibit transcription in E. coli. This inhibition can be relieved by adding lactose or isopropyl-β-D-thiogalactopyranoside (IPTG).
   3336..3363    -  terminator     rrnB T2 terminator: transcription terminator T2 from the E. coli rrnB gene
   3495..3538    +  terminator     rrnB T1 terminator: Escherichia coli rrnB; transcription terminator T1 from the E. coli rrnB gene
   3585..3621    -  CDS            lacZα (fragment): LacZα fragment of β-galactosidase; lacZ fragment
>Addgene plasmid #27863 | pUT1767-HQ858781 | depositor full sequence | sequence record 13137 | Author sequence
CAAATAATGATTTTATTTTGACTGATAGTGACCTGTTCGTTGCAACAAATTGATGAGCAATGCTTTTTTA
TAATGCCAACTTTGTACAAAAAAGCAGGCTCCGCGGCCGCCTTGTTTAACTTTAAGAAGGAGCCCTTCAC
CATGGTCGTCGTCGCGCCCGCCGCCTCCTTCCACCACACGCACCACCACCACCACCACCACGAGGCCGCC
GCCGCCGCCGCCGCGGCTGCGGCGGCCTCCGGCGACCCCATCTTCCCGCTGCTCTCCGGCGGCCCCTGCG
TGCTTGATCCGGACAAGTCGGCCTCCGCCAGCGCCATCCAGTTCTGGCAGCAGCAGCCTCCGCCGCCGTC
GTCGCCGGCTGCTGCAGCGGGCGCTAACCCTAACCCTAGCGCCAGCCCCTTCGCCTACCTCAAGAAGCCC
CTCCCGATGCTGGACGCCGGCGCCGGCTCCTCAGGCTCCGGCGCCACCACGTGCCAGGACTGCGGCAACC
AAGCGAAGAAGGACTGCGGCCACAACCGGTGCCGCACCTGCTGCAAGAGCCGCGGCTTCGACTGCAACAC
GCACGTCAAGAGCACCTGGGTCCCCGCCGCCCGCCGCCGCGAGCGCCAGCAGCTCGCCGCCTCCGGCTCC
GCCTCGTCCTCCCCCGCCACCGCCTCCGCGGCGGCCGTCGCCGCGTCCGCGTCCGCGTCCGCGTCCAAGA
AGCCCCGCCTCCTCTCGTCGCAGACCACCACCTCGCACACGTCCACCTCCAACGCCACGACGCCCCGAAG
CTTCGACACCACGTCCAGCCACCAAGACGCGTCGTTCAGGGACAGCCTCCCGAGGCAGGTGCGCGCGCCG
GCGGTGTTCAAGTGCGTGCGCGTGACGTCCATCGAGGACGGCGAGGACGAGTACGCGTACCAGGCGACGG
TCACCATCAACGGCCACCTCTTCAAGGGGTTCCTGTACGACCAGGGCCCCGACGACGGGCGCCACGCGGC
CACCAGCAACGACGACTGCACGGCCGGCGGGGTGCCCAACATCTCCGAGCTCCATCTCGGAGCGGCGTCT
GGTTCCGGCGCCGGCACCGGCACCTCGATGTCGATGGCTCCTCCCACGGGGCTGTACGGTGGCGGTGGCG
GAGGACATCATCCGCACATTCTCGGCGGGTCGTCGAGCTACGGTAACACCATGAACAAGGGTGGGCGCGC
CGACCCAGCTTTCTTGTACAAAGTTGGCATTATAAGAAAGCATTGCTTATCAATTTGTTGCAACGAACAG
GTCACTATCAGTCAAAATAAAATCATTATTTGCCATCCAGCTGATATCCCCTATAGTGAGTCGTATTACA
TGGTCATAGCTGTTTCCTGGCAGCTCTGGCCCGTGTCTCAAAATCTCTGATGTTACATTGCACAAGATAA
AAATATATCATCATGAACAATAAAACTGTCTGCTTACATAAACAGTAATACAAGGGGTGTTATGAGCCAT
ATTCAACGGGAAACGTCGAGGCCGCGATTAAATTCCAACATGGATGCTGATTTATATGGGTATAAATGGG
CTCGCGATAATGTCGGGCAATCAGGTGCGACAATCTATCGCTTGTATGGGAAGCCCGATGCGCCAGAGTT
GTTTCTGAAACATGGCAAAGGTAGCGTTGCCAATGATGTTACAGATGAGATGGTCAGACTAAACTGGCTG
ACGGAATTTATGCCTCTTCCGACCATCAAGCATTTTATCCGTACTCCTGATGATGCATGGTTACTCACCA
CTGCGATCCCCGGAAAAACAGCATTCCAGGTATTAGAAGAATATCCTGATTCAGGTGAAAATATTGTTGA
TGCGCTGGCAGTGTTCCTGCGCCGGTTGCATTCGATTCCTGTTTGTAATTGTCCTTTTAACAGCGATCGC
GTATTTCGTCTCGCTCAGGCGCAATCACGAATGAATAACGGTTTGGTTGATGCGAGTGATTTTGATGACG
AGCGTAATGGCTGGCCTGTTGAACAAGTCTGGAAAGAAATGCATAAACTTTTGCCATTCTCACCGGATTC
AGTCGTCACTCATGGTGATTTCTCACTTGATAACCTTATTTTTGACGAGGGGAAATTAATAGGTTGTATT
GATGTTGGACGAGTCGGAATCGCAGACCGATACCAGGATCTTGCCATCCTATGGAACTGCCTCGGTGAGT
TTTCTCCTTCATTACAGAAACGGCTTTTTCAAAAATATGGTATTGATAATCCTGATATGAATAAATTGCA
GTTTCATTTGATGCTCGATGAGTTTTTCTAATCAGAATTGGTTAATTGGTTGTAACACTGGCAGAGCATT
ACGCTGACTTGACGGGACGGCGCAAGCTCATGACCAAAATCCCTTAACGTGAGTTACGCGTCGTTCCACT
GAGCGTCAGACCCCGTAGAAAAGATCAAAGGATCTTCTTGAGATCCTTTTTTTCTGCGCGTAATCTGCTG
CTTGCAAACAAAAAAACCACCGCTACCAGCGGTGGTTTGTTTGCCGGATCAAGAGCTACCAACTCTTTTT
CCGAAGGTAACTGGCTTCAGCAGAGCGCAGATACCAAATACTGTCCTTCTAGTGTAGCCGTAGTTAGGCC
ACCACTTCAAGAACTCTGTAGCACCGCCTACATACCTCGCTCTGCTAATCCTGTTACCAGTGGCTGCTGC
CAGTGGCGATAAGTCGTGTCTTACCGGGTTGGACTCAAGACGATAGTTACCGGATAAGGCGCAGCGGTCG
GGCTGAACGGGGGGTTCGTGCACACAGCCCAGCTTGGAGCGAACGACCTACACCGAACTGAGATACCTAC
AGCGTGAGCATTGAGAAAGCGCCACGCTTCCCGAAGGGAGAAAGGCGGACAGGTATCCGGTAAGCGGCAG
GGTCGGAACAGGAGAGCGCACGAGGGAGCTTCCAGGGGGAAACGCCTGGTATCTTTATAGTCCTGTCGGG
TTTCGCCACCTCTGACTTGAGCGTCGATTTTTGTGATGCTCGTCAGGGGGGCGGAGCCTATGGAAAAACG
CCAGCAACGCGGCCTTTTTACGGTTCCTGGCCTTTTGCTGGCCTTTTGCTCACATGTTCTTTCCTGCGTT
ATCCCCTGATTCTGTGGATAACCGTATTACCGCCTTTGAGTGAGCTGATACCGCTCGCCGCAGCCGAACG
ACCGAGCGCAGCGAGTCAGTGAGCGAGGAAGCGGAAGAGCGCCCAATACGCAAACCGCCTCTCCCCGCGC
GTTGGCCGATTCATTAATGCAGCTGGCACGACAGGTTTCCCGACTGGAAAGCGGGCAGTGAGCGCAACGC
AATTAATACGCGTACCGCTAGCCAGGAAGAGTTTGTAGAAACGCAAAAAGGCCATCCGTCAGGATGGCCT
TCTGCTTAGTTTGATGCCTGGCAGTTTATGGCGGGCGTCCTGCCCGCCACCCTCCGGGCCGTTGCTTCAC
AACGTTCAAATCCGCTCCCGGCGGATTTGTCCTACTCAGGAGAGCGTTCACCGACAAACAACAGATAAAA
CGAAAGGCCCAGTCTTCCGACTGAGCCTTTCGTTTTATTTGATGCCTGGCAGTTCCCTACTCTCGCGTTA
ACGCTAGCATGGATGTTTTCCCAGTCACGACGTTGTAAAACGACGGCCAGTCTTAAGCTCGGGCCC
