>Addgene plasmid #27863 | pUT1767-HQ858781 | addgene partial sequence | sequence record 34153 | 27863 with M13pUC-fwd
ATGATTTTATTTTGACTGATAGTGACCTGTTCGTTGCAACAAATTGATGAGCAATGCTTTTTTATAATGC
CAACTTTGTACAAAAAAGCAGGCTCCGCGGCCGCCTTGTTTAACTTTAAGAAGGAGCCCTTCACCATGGT
CGTCGTCGCGCCCGCCGCCTCCTTCCACCACACGCACCACCACCACCACCACCACGAGGCCGCCGCCGCC
GCCGCCGCGGCTGCGGCGGCCTCCGGCGACCCCATCTTCCCGCTGCTCTCCGGCGGCCCCTGCGTGCTTG
ATCCGGACAAGTCGGCCTCCGCCAGCGCCATCCAGTTCTGGCAGCAGCAGCCTCCGCCGCCGTCGTCGCC
GGCTGCTGCAGCGGGCGCTAACCCTAACCCTAGCGCCAGCCCCTTCGCCTACCTCAAGAAGCCCCTCCCG
ATGCTGGACGCCGGCGCCGGCTCCTCAGGCTCCGGCGCCACCACGTGCCAGGACTGCGGCAACCAAGCGA
AGAAGGACTGCGGCCACAACCGGTGCCGCAC
